Addgene plasmid #226539: pDest17_A1-LCD swap V2
Purpose: Bacterial expression of N-terminally 6His tagged A1-LCD V2
Depositing lab: Tanja Mittag. Depositing organization: St. Jude Children's Research Hospital. Publication: Design of intrinsically disordered protein variants with diverse structural properties. Pesce F, Bremer A, Tesei G, Hopkins JB, Grace CR, Mittag T, Lindorff-Larsen K. Sci Adv. 2024 Aug 30;10(35):eadm9926. doi: 10.1126/sciadv.adm9926. Epub 2024 Aug 28. PubMed 39196930.
Backbone
  Vector backbone: pDest17
  Backbone manufacturer: Invtirogen
  Vector type: Bacterial Expression
Growth in bacteria
  Bacterial resistance: Ampicillin, 100 μg/mL
  Growth temperature: 37°C
  Growth strain: DH5alpha
  Copy number: Low Copy
Gene/Insert
  Gene/Insert name: A1-LCD swap V2
  Species: H. sapiens (human)
  Promoter: T7
  Tag / fusion protein: 6xHis (N terminal on insert)
  Cloning method: Gateway Cloning
Terms and licenses: Academic/Nonprofit Terms; Industry Terms: Not Available to Industry
Depositor comments: TEV cleavage Site. Growth strain BL21_DE3 also recommended for this plasmid.
How to cite: pDest17_A1-LCD swap V2 was a gift from Tanja Mittag (Addgene plasmid # 226539 ; http://n2t.net/addgene:226539 ; RRID:Addgene_226539)
