[The description below was written by a language model from this plasmid's Addgene catalogue record and pLannotate feature annotations shown in this document.]
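Description:
pDest17_A1-LCD swap V2 is a bacterial expression plasmid built on the pDest17 Gateway destination backbone, designed to produce an N-terminally His-tagged variant of a human low-complexity domain designated A1-LCD. The record does not define the parent protein or the sequence changes that distinguish "swap V2". The associated study concerns the design of intrinsically disordered protein variants with diverse structural properties, so this appears to be one of those designed variants. The 5,131 nt plasmid is propagated in E. coli under ampicillin selection via the β-lactamase gene and its own promoter. Replication relies on a ColE1/pBR322-type origin accompanied by the bom mobility region and the rop gene, which holds copy number down and fits the catalogue's low-copy designation. Two tetracycline-resistance gene fragments and a tet promoter are remnants of the pBR322 lineage and are not listed as a functional marker.

The expression cassette starts with a T7 promoter and the phage T7 gene 10 ribosome binding site, followed by a short histidine tag (annotated as a partial 8xHis match, consistent with the stated 6xHis). The insert lies between attB1 and attB2, the sites left after Gateway recombination, within a region of roughly 435 nt that the automated annotation leaves unlabelled. A T7 terminator closes the unit; the small "SET1" fragment just upstream of it is probably a match to T7-derived vector sequence beyond attB2, not a fused tag. The depositor notes a TEV protease cleavage site, presumably allowing removal of the His tag after affinity purification, although it is not annotated in the feature table. Because transcription depends on T7 RNA polymerase, expression requires a host such as BL21(DE3), which the depositor recommends. The plasmid is suited to producing recombinant protein for purification.
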