Features (pLannotate 1.2.2; 16 found; start..end, strand, type, name):
     21..39      +  promoter       T7 promoter: promoter for bacteriophage T7 RNA polymerase
     71..93      +  RBS            RBS: efficient ribosome binding site from bacteriophage T7 gene 10 (Olins and Rangwala, 1989)
    111..131     +  CDS            8xHis (fragment): 8xHis affinity tag
    140..164     +  protein_bind   attB1: mutant version of attB; recombination site for the Gateway® BP reaction BP Clonase™
    600..624     -  protein_bind   attB2: mutant version of attB; recombination site for the Gateway® BP reaction BP Clonase™
    634..683     +  CDS            SET1 (fragment): solubility-enhancement tag derived from T7 phage gene 10B
    691..738     +  terminator     T7 terminator: transcription terminator for bacteriophage T7 RNA polymerase
    764..1056    -  CDS            TcR (fragment): tetracycline efflux protein; tet; confers resistance to tetracycline
   1104..1132    -  promoter       tet promoter: E. coli promoter for tetracycline efflux protein gene
   1245..1349    +  promoter       AmpR promoter: bla
   1350..2210    +  CDS            AmpR: β-lactamase; bla; confers resistance to ampicillin, carbenicillin, and related antibiotics
   2381..2969    +  rep_origin     ori: high-copy-number ColE1/pMB1/pBR322/pUC origin of replication
   3155..3294    -  misc_feature   bom: basis of mobility region from pBR322
   3396..3587    -  CDS            rop: Rop protein, which maintains plasmids at low copy number; rop
   3604..3984    +  CDS            YPB1_ECOLX: Protein predicted: Swiss-Prot protein existence level 4. From Escherichia coli.
   4226..5130    -  CDS            TcR (fragment): tetracycline efflux protein; tet; confers resistance to tetracycline
>Addgene plasmid #226539 | pDest17_A1-LCD swap V2 | addgene full sequence | sequence record 451381 | Addgene NGS Result
AGATCTCGATCCCGCGAAATTAATACGACTCACTATAGGGAGACCACAACGGTTTCCCTCTAGAAATAAT
TTTGTTTAACTTTAAGAAGGAGATATACATATGTCGTACTACCATCACCATCACCATCACCTCGAATCAA
CAAGTTTGTACAAAAAAGCAGGCTTCGAGAACCTGTATTTTCAAGGTAGCGGTGGTTATGGTAGCAGCCA
AGGTGGTTTCTTTGGTGGTGGTGATGCCGGTGGTAATGGTGATGGTAGCGATTTTGGTGGCGGTTATCCG
AGCGGTAGCAATCAGAATAGTGGTGGTTTTAGCGGTTATGGCAATGATAGCTTTCAGGGTAGCGCAGGTA
TGTTTAATGGTTTTAAAAGCGCCAGCAAATTCAGCAATTCAGGTGGCTATGGCGGTGGTGGTCAGGGTAA
TAACAATGGTTCAGGTGGTGGTAGCAGTTTTCGTAATCGTCGTCGTCGCAGCAATTATAGCGGTGGCGGT
AGCGGTCGTGGTCGTCGTTATGGTTCAAATTTTGGCGGTATGTATGGTGGTCGTAGTGGTTTTGGTGGTA
ACGGTCCGGGTCGTAGCGGCTTTGGCGGTTCTAATTAAGACCCAGCTTTCTTGTACAAAGTGGTTGATTC
GAGGCTGCTAACAAAGCCCGAAAGGAAGCTGAGTTGGCTGCTGCCACCGCTGAGCAATAACTAGCATAAC
CCCTTGGGGCCTCTAAACGGGTCTTGAGGGGTTTTTTGCTGAAAGGAGGAACTATATCCGGATATCCACA
GGACGGGTGTGGTCGCCATGATCGCGTAGTCGATAGTGGCTCCAAGTAGCGAAGCGAGCAGGACTGGGCG
GCGGCCAAAGCGGTCGGACAGTGCTCCGAGAACGGGTGCGCATAGAAATTGCATCAACGCATATAGCGCT
AGCAGCACGCCATAGTGACTGGCGATGCTGTCGGAATGGACGATATCCCGCAAGAGGCCCGGCAGTACCG
GCATAACCAAGCCTATGCCTACAGCATCCAGGGTGACGGTGCCGAGGATGACGATGAGCGCATTGTTAGA
TTTCATACACGGTGCCTGACTGCGTTAGCAATTTAACTGTGATAAACTACCGCATTAAAGCTTATCGATG
ATAAGCTGTCAAACATGAGAATTCTTGAAGACGAAAGGGCCTCGTGATACGCCTATTTTTATAGGTTAAT
GTCATGATAATAATGGTTTCTTAGACGTCAGGTGGCACTTTTCGGGGAAATGTGCGCGGAACCCCTATTT
GTTTATTTTTCTAAATACATTCAAATATGTATCCGCTCATGAGACAATAACCCTGATAAATGCTTCAATA
ATATTGAAAAAGGAAGAGTATGAGTATTCAACATTTCCGTGTCGCCCTTATTCCCTTTTTTGCGGCATTT
TGCCTTCCTGTTTTTGCTCACCCAGAAACGCTGGTGAAAGTAAAAGATGCTGAAGATCAGTTGGGTGCAC
GAGTGGGTTACATCGAACTGGATCTCAACAGCGGTAAGATCCTTGAGAGTTTTCGCCCCGAAGAACGTTT
TCCAATGATGAGCACTTTTAAAGTTCTGCTATGTGGCGCGGTATTATCCCGTGTTGACGCCGGGCAAGAG
CAACTCGGTCGCCGCATACACTATTCTCAGAATGACTTGGTTGAGTACTCACCAGTCACAGAAAAGCATC
TTACGGATGGCATGACAGTAAGAGAATTATGCAGTGCTGCCATAACCATGAGTGATAACACTGCGGCCAA
CTTACTTCTGACAACGATCGGAGGACCGAAGGAGCTAACCGCTTTTTTGCACAACATGGGGGATCATGTA
ACTCGCCTTGATCGTTGGGAACCGGAGCTGAATGAAGCCATACCAAACGACGAGCGTGACACCACGATGC
CTGCAGCAATGGCAACAACGTTGCGCAAACTATTAACTGGCGAACTACTTACTCTAGCTTCCCGGCAACA
ATTAATAGACTGGATGGAGGCGGATAAAGTTGCAGGACCACTTCTGCGCTCGGCCCTTCCGGCTGGCTGG
TTTATTGCTGATAAATCTGGAGCCGGTGAGCGTGGGTCTCGCGGTATCATTGCAGCACTGGGGCCAGATG
GTAAGCCCTCCCGTATCGTAGTTATCTACACGACGGGGAGTCAGGCAACTATGGATGAACGAAATAGACA
GATCGCTGAGATAGGTGCCTCACTGATTAAGCATTGGTAACTGTCAGACCAAGTTTACTCATATATACTT
TAGATTGATTTAAAACTTCATTTTTAATTTAAAAGGATCTAGGTGAAGATCCTTTTTGATAATCTCATGA
CCAAAATCCCTTAACGTGAGTTTTCGTTCCACTGAGCGTCAGACCCCGTAGAAAAGATCAAAGGATCTTC
TTGAGATCCTTTTTTTCTGCGCGTAATCTGCTGCTTGCAAACAAAAAAACCACCGCTACCAGCGGTGGTT
TGTTTGCCGGATCAAGAGCTACCAACTCTTTTTCCGAAGGTAACTGGCTTCAGCAGAGCGCAGATACCAA
ATACTGTCCTTCTAGTGTAGCCGTAGTTAGGCCACCACTTCAAGAACTCTGTAGCACCGCCTACATACCT
CGCTCTGCTAATCCTGTTACCAGTGGCTGCTGCCAGTGGCGATAAGTCGTGTCTTACCGGGTTGGACTCA
AGACGATAGTTACCGGATAAGGCGCAGCGGTCGGGCTGAACGGGGGGTTCGTGCACACAGCCCAGCTTGG
AGCGAACGACCTACACCGAACTGAGATACCTACAGCGTGAGCTATGAGAAAGCGCCACGCTTCCCGAAGG
GAGAAAGGCGGACAGGTATCCGGTAAGCGGCAGGGTCGGAACAGGAGAGCGCACGAGGGAGCTTCCAGGG
GGAAACGCCTGGTATCTTTATAGTCCTGTCGGGTTTCGCCACCTCTGACTTGAGCGTCGATTTTTGTGAT
GCTCGTCAGGGGGGCGGAGCCTATGGAAAAACGCCAGCAACGCGGCCTTTTTACGGTTCCTGGCCTTTTG
CTGGCCTTTTGCTCACATGTTCTTTCCTGCGTTATCCCCTGATTCTGTGGATAACCGTATTACCGCCTTT
GAGTGAGCTGATACCGCTCGCCGCAGCCGAACGACCGAGCGCAGCGAGTCAGTGAGCGAGGAAGCGGAAG
AGCGCCTGATGCGGTATTTTCTCCTTACGCATCTGTGCGGTATTTCACACCGCAATGGTGCACTCTCAGT
ACAATCTGCTCTGATGCCGCATAGTTAAGCCAGTATACACTCCGCTATCGCTACGTGACTGGGTCATGGC
TGCGCCCCGACACCCGCCAACACCCGCTGACGCGCCCTGACGGGCTTGTCTGCTCCCGGCATCCGCTTAC
AGACAAGCTGTGACCGTCTCCGGGAGCTGCATGTGTCAGAGGTTTTCACCGTCATCACCGAAACGCGCGA
GGCAGCTGCGGTAAAGCTCATCAGCGTGGTCGTGAAGCGATTCACAGATGTCTGCCTGTTCATCCGCGTC
CAGCTCGTTGAGTTTCTCCAGAAGCGTTAATGTCTGGCTTCTGATAAAGCGGGCCATGTTAAGGGCGGTT
TTTTCCTGTTTGGTCACTGATGCCTCCGTGTAAGGGGGATTTCTGTTCATGGGGGTAATGATACCGATGA
AACGAGAGAGGATGCTCACGATACGGGTTACTGATGATGAACATGCCCGGTTACTGGAACGTTGTGAGGG
TAAACAACTGGCGGTATGGATGCGGCGGGACCAGAGAAAAATCACTCAGGGTCAATGCCAGCGCTTCGTT
AATACAGATGTAGGTGTTCCACAGGGTAGCCAGCAGCATCCTGCGATGCAGATCCGGAACATAATGGTGC
AGGGCGCTGACTTCCGCGTTTCCAGACTTTACGAAACACGGAAACCGAAGACCATTCATGTTGTTGCTCA
GGTCGCAGACGTTTTGCAGCAGCAGTCGCTTCACGTTCGCTCGCGTATCGGTGATTCATTCTGCTAACCA
GTAAGGCACCCCCGCCAGCCTAGCCGGGTCCTCAACGACAGGAGCACGATCATGCGCACCCGTGGCCAGG
ACCCAACGCTGCCCGAGATGCGCCGCGTGCGGCTGCTGGAGATGGCGGACGCGATGGATATGTTCTGCCA
AGGGTTGGTTTGCGCATTCACAGTTCTCCGCAAGAATTGATTGGCTCCAATTCTTGGAGTGGTGAATCCG
TTAGCGAGGTGCCGCCGGCTTCCATTCAGGTCGAGGTGGCCCGGCTCCATGCACCGCGACGCAACGCGGG
GAGGCAGACAAGGTATAGGGCGGCGCCTACAATCCATGCCAACCCGTTCCATGTGCTCGCCGAGGCGGCA
TAAATCGCCGTGACGATCAGCGGTCCAATGATCGAAGTTAGGCTGGTAAGAGCCGCGAGCGATCCTTGAA
GCTGTCCCTGATGGTCGTCATCTACCTGCCTGGACAGCATGGCCTGCAACGCGGGCATCCCGATGCCGCC
GGAAGCGAGAAGAATCATAATGGGGAAGGCCATCCAGCCTCGCGTCGCGAACGCCAGCAAGACGTAGCCC
AGCGCGTCGGCCGCCATGCCGGCGATAATGGCCTGCTTCTCGCCGAAACGTTTGGTGGCGGGACCAGTGA
CGAAGGCTTGAGCGAGGGCGTGCAAGATTCCGAATACCGCAAGCGACAGGCCGATCATCGTCGCGCTCCA
GCGAAAGCGGTCCTCGCCGAAAATGACCCAGAGCGCTGCCGGCACCTGTCCTACGAGTTGCATGATAAAG
AAGACAGTCATAAGTGCGGCGACGATAGTCATGCCCCGCGCCCACCGGAAGGAGCTGACTGGGTTGAAGG
CTCTCAAGGGCATCGGTCGATCGACGCTCTCCCTTATGCGACTCCTGCATTAGGAAGCAGCCCAGTAGTA
GGTTGAGGCCGTTGAGCACCGCCGCCGCAAGGAATGGTGCATGCAAGGAGATGGCGCCCAACAGTCCCCC
GGCCACGGGGCCTGCCACCATACCCACGCCGAAACAAGCGCTCATGAGCCCGAAGTGGCGAGCCCGATCT
TCCCCATCGGTGATGTCGGCGATATAGGCGCCAGCAACCGCACCTGTGGCGCCGGTGATGCCGGCCACGA
TGCGTCCGGCGTAGAGGATCG
