>Addgene plasmid #226539 | pDest17_A1-LCD swap V2 | depositor partial sequence | sequence record 444129 | ORF Sequence
GGTGGTTATGGTAGCAGCCAAGGTGGTTTCTTTGGTGGTGGTGATGCCGGTGGTAATGGTGATGGTAGCG
ATTTTGGTGGCGGTTATCCGAGCGGTAGCAATCAGAATAGTGGTGGTTTTAGCGGTTATGGCAATGATAG
CTTTCAGGGTAGCGCAGGTATGTTTAATGGTTTTAAAAGCGCCAGCAAATTCAGCAATTCAGGTGGCTAT
GGCGGTGGTGGTCAGGGTAATAACAATGGTTCAGGTGGTGGTAGCAGTTTTCGTAATCGTCGTCGTCGCA
GCAATTATAGCGGTGGCGGTAGCGGTCGTGGTCGTCGTTATGGTTCAAATTTTGGCGGTATGTATGGTGG
TCGTAGTGGTTTTGGTGGTAACGGTCCGGGTCGTAGCGGCTTTGGCGGTTCTAAT
